Addgene plasmid #157395: pD649-HAsp-HLA-C-COMP5AP-AviTag-9xHis
Purpose: Mammalian expression of cell-surface protein extracellular domain fused to COMP5AP-AviTag-9xHis. Protein is secreted from cells.
Depositing lab: Chris Garcia. Depositing organization: Stanford University. Publication: A Human IgSF Cell-Surface Interactome Reveals a Complex Network of Protein-Protein Interactions. Wojtowicz WM, Vielmetter J, Fernandes RA, Siepe DH, Eastman CL, Chisholm GB, Cox S, Klock H, Anderson PW, Rue SM, Miller JJ, Glaser SM, Bragstad ML, Vance J, Lam AW, Lesley SA, Zinn K, Garcia KC. Cell. 2020 Aug 20;182(4):1027-1043.e17. doi: 10.1016/j.cell.2020.07.025. PubMed 32822567.
Backbone
  Vector backbone: pD649
  Backbone size w/o insert (bp): 7153
  Vector type: Mammalian Expression
Growth in bacteria
  Bacterial resistance: Ampicillin, 100 μg/mL
  Growth temperature: 37°C
  Growth strain: DH5alpha
  Copy number: High Copy
Gene/Insert
  Gene/Insert name: HLA-C (alt name: 1C07)
  Species: H. sapiens (human)
  Insert size (bp): 1194
  Entrez Gene: HLA-C (a.k.a. D6S204, HLA-JY3, HLAC, HLC-C, MHC, PSORS1)
  Promoter: CMV/SP6
  Tag / fusion protein: COMP5AP-AviTag-9xHis (C terminal on backbone)
  Cloning method: Restriction Enzyme; 5′ cloning site GCGGCCGC (not destroyed); 3′ cloning site GGCGCGCC (not destroyed)
  Sequencing primers: 5′ ATTTAGGTGACACTATAG; 3′ CGTCGCACTCCATCACGGTG
Resource information
  A portion of this plasmid was derived from a plasmid made by: synthesis by ThermoFisher
Terms and licenses: Academic/Nonprofit Terms; Industry Terms: Not Available to Industry
Depositor comments: Some plasmids in this collection may have an IS4-like element ISVsa5 family transposase upstream of the CMV promoter.
How to cite: pD649-HAsp-HLA-C-COMP5AP-AviTag-9xHis was a gift from Chris Garcia (Addgene plasmid # 157395 ; http://n2t.net/addgene:157395 ; RRID:Addgene_157395)
