[The description below was written by a language model from this plasmid's Addgene catalogue record and the feature table of its GenBank file.]
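Description:
pD649-HAsp-HLA-C-COMP5AP-AviTag-9xHis is an 8,347 bp mammalian expression plasmid built on the pD649 backbone for secreted production of the extracellular domain of human HLA-C. It is maintained in E. coli at high copy from a ColE1/pUC-type origin and selected with ampicillin through the bla gene. For mammalian cells it also carries a puromycin N-acetyltransferase cassette driven by the SV40 enhancer/early promoter (with an EM7 bacterial promoter upstream) and ended by an SV40 poly(A) signal. The embedded SV40 origin would permit episomal replication in cells expressing large T antigen.

The expression unit uses the CMV immediate-early enhancer and promoter, followed by an SP6 phage promoter that serves as a sequencing primer site and could support in vitro transcription. A primer site annotated as lying in a synthetic intron follows, and the unit ends in a bGH polyadenylation signal. The HLA-C insert (about 1.2 kb, made by gene synthesis) sits between retained NotI and AscI sites. The "HAsp" in the name suggests a vector-supplied signal peptide, although it is not annotated in the feature table. Downstream lie an HRV 3C protease cleavage site and the backbone-encoded COMP5AP module. This module is not annotated either, but by its name it presumably combines a pentamerising COMP coiled coil with alkaline phosphatase. The fusion ends with an AviTag for enzymatic biotinylation and a 9xHis tag for affinity purification.

The construct belongs to a collection used to map a human IgSF cell-surface protein interactome. In that setting a multimeric, enzyme-tagged ectodomain would suit detection of weak extracellular binding. The depositor notes that some plasmids in the collection may carry an IS4-like transposase insertion upstream of the CMV promoter, and no such element is annotated here.
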