LOCUS       Exported 8347 bp ds-DNA circular SYN 13-MAY-2021
DEFINITION  Mammalian expression of cell-surface protein extracellular domain
            fused to COMP5AP-AviTag-9xHis. Protein is secreted from cells..
ACCESSION   .
VERSION     .
KEYWORDS    pD649-HAsp-HLA-C-COMP5AP-AviTag-9xHis
SOURCE      synthetic DNA construct
  ORGANISM  synthetic DNA construct
REFERENCE   1 (bases 1 to 8347)
  AUTHORS   Wojtowicz WM, Vielmetter J, Fernandes RA, Siepe DH, Eastman CL,
            Chisholm GB, Cox S, Klock H, Anderson PW, Rue SM, Miller JJ, Glaser
            SM, Bragstad ML, Vance J, Lam AW, Lesley SA, Zinn K, Garcia KC
  TITLE     A Human IgSF Cell-Surface Interactome Reveals a Complex Network of
            Protein-Protein Interactions.
  JOURNAL   Cell. 2020 Aug 20;182(4):1027-1043.e17. doi:
            10.1016/j.cell.2020.07.025.
  PUBMED    32822567
REFERENCE   2 (bases 1 to 8347)
  AUTHORS   .
  TITLE     Direct Submission
  JOURNAL   Exported May 13, 2021 from SnapGene Server 1.1.58
            http://www.snapgene.com
FEATURES             Location/Qualifiers
     source          1..8347
                     /organism="synthetic DNA construct"
                     /mol_type="other DNA"
     primer_bind     124..143
                     /label=Kan-R
                     /note="Kanamycin resistance gene, reverse primer"
     primer_bind     149..168
                     /label=pENTR-R
                     /note="pENTR vectors, reverse primer"
     rep_origin      254..842
                     /direction=RIGHT
                     /label=ori
                     /note="high-copy-number ColE1/pMB1/pBR322/pUC origin of
                     replication"
     primer_bind     743..762
                     /label=pBR322ori-F
                     /note="pBR322 origin, forward primer"
     primer_bind     996..1013
                     /label=L4440
                     /note="L4440 vector, forward primer"
     primer_bind     1111..1128
                     /label=M13 Forward
                     /note="In lacZ gene. Also called M13-F20 or M13 (-21)
                     Forward"
     primer_bind     1112..1128
                     /label=M13 fwd
                     /note="common sequencing primer, one of multiple similar
                     variants"
     protein_bind    1584..1600
                     /label=lac operator
                     /bound_moiety="lac repressor encoded by lacI"
                     /note="The lac repressor binds to the lac operator to
                     inhibit transcription in E. coli. This inhibition can be
                     relieved by adding lactose or
                     isopropyl-beta-D-thiogalactopyranoside (IPTG)."
     enhancer        1767..2146
                     /label=CMV enhancer
                     /note="human cytomegalovirus immediate early enhancer"
     promoter        2147..2350
                     /label=CMV promoter
                     /note="human cytomegalovirus (CMV) immediate early
                     promoter"
     primer_bind     2301..2321
                     /label=CMV-F
                     /note="Human CMV immediate early promoter, forward primer"
     primer_bind     2347..2371
                     /label=LNCX
                     /note="Human CMV promoter, forward primer"
     promoter        2581..2599
                     /label=SP6 promoter
                     /note="promoter for bacteriophage SP6 RNA polymerase"
     primer_bind     2581..2598
                     /label=SP6
                     /note="SP6 promoter, forward primer"
     primer_bind     2612..2631
                     /label=pMT2-F
                     /note="Synthetic intron, forward primer"
     CDS             3997..4020
                     /codon_start=1
                     /product="recognition and cleavage site for human
                     rhinovirus 3C and PreScission proteases"
                     /label=HRV 3C site
                     /translation="LEVLFQGP"
     CDS             5680..5724
                     /codon_start=1
                     /product="peptide tag that allows for enzymatic
                     biotinylation"
                     /label=AviTag(TM)
                     /translation="GLNDIFEAQKIEWHE"
     CDS             5725..5751
                     /codon_start=1
                     /product="9xHis affinity tag"
                     /label=9xHis
                     /translation="HHHHHHHHH"
     primer_bind     complement(5891..5908)
                     /label=BGH-rev
                     /note="Bovine growth hormone terminator, reverse primer.
                     Also called BGH reverse"
     polyA_signal    5897..6008
                     /label=bGH poly(A) signal
                     /note="bovine growth hormone polyadenylation signal"
     primer_bind     complement(6126..6146)
                     /label=pBABE 3'
                     /note="SV40 enhancer, reverse primer for pBABE vectors"
     promoter        6131..6460
                     /label=SV40 promoter
                     /note="SV40 enhancer and early promoter"
     rep_origin      6311..6446
                     /label=SV40 ori
                     /note="SV40 origin of replication"
     primer_bind     6373..6392
                     /label=SV40pro-F
                     /note="SV40 promoter/origin, forward primer"
     promoter        6508..6555
                     /label=EM7 promoter
                     /note="synthetic bacterial promoter "
     CDS             6574..7173
                     /codon_start=1
                     /gene="pac from Streptomyces alboniger"
                     /product="puromycin N-acetyltransferase"
                     /label=PuroR
                     /note="confers resistance to puromycin"
                     /translation="MTEYKPTVRLATRDDVPRAVRTLAAAFADYPATRHTVDPDRHIER
                     VTELQELFLTRVGLDIGKVWVADDGAAVAVWTTPESVEAGAVFAEIGPRMAELSGSRLA
                     AQQQMEGLLAPHRPKEPAWFLATVGVSPDHQGKGLGSAVVLPGVEAAERAGVPAFLETS
                     APRNLPFYERLGFTVTADVEVPEGPRTWCMTRKPGA"
     primer_bind     complement(6574..6593)
                     /label=Puro-R
                     /note="Puromycin resistance gene, reverse primer. Also
                     called puro-variant-R"
     primer_bind     7070..7090
                     /label=Puro-F
                     /note="Puromycin resistance gene, forward primer"
     polyA_signal    7303..7424
                     /label=SV40 poly(A) signal
                     /note="SV40 polyadenylation signal"
     primer_bind     complement(7340..7359)
                     /label=SV40pA-R
                     /note="SV40 polyA, reverse primer"
     primer_bind     7394..7413
                     /label=EBV-rev
                     /note="SV40 polyA terminator, reverse primer"
     CDS             complement(7477..8337)
                     /codon_start=1
                     /gene="bla"
                     /product="beta-lactamase"
                     /label=AmpR
                     /note="confers resistance to ampicillin, carbenicillin, and
                     related antibiotics"
                     /translation="MSIQHFRVALIPFFAAFCLPVFAHPETLVKVKDAEDQLGARVGYI
                     ELDLNSGKILESFRPEERFPMMSTFKVLLCGAVLSRIDAGQEQLGRRIHYSQNDLVEYS
                     PVTEKHLTDGMTVRELCSAAITMSDNTAANLLLTTIGGPKELTAFLHNMGDHVTRLDRW
                     EPELNEAIPNDERDTTMPVAMATTLRKLLTGELLTLASRQQLIDWMEADKVAGPLLRSA
                     LPAGWFIADKSGAGERGSRGIIAALGPDGKPSRIVVIYTTGSQATMDERNRQIAEIGAS
                     LIKHW"
     primer_bind     8100..8119
                     /label=Amp-R
                     /note="Ampicillin resistance gene, reverse primer"
     promoter        complement(8338..82)
                     /gene="bla"
                     /label=AmpR promoter
ORIGIN
        1 tttcaatatt attgaagcat ttatcagggt tattgtctca tgagcggata catatttgaa
       61 tgtatttaga aaaataaaca aataggggtc agtgttacaa ccaattaacc aattctgaac
      121 attatcgcga gcccatttat acctgaatat ggctcataac accccttgct catgaccaaa
      181 atcccttaac gtgagttacg cgcgcgtcgt tccactgagc gtcagacccc gtagaaaaga
      241 tcaaaggatc ttcttgagat cctttttttc tgcgcgtaat ctgctgcttg caaacaaaaa
      301 aaccaccgct accagcggtg gtttgtttgc cggatcaaga gctaccaact ctttttccga
      361 aggtaactgg cttcagcaga gcgcagatac caaatactgt tcttctagtg tagccgtagt
      421 tagcccacca cttcaagaac tctgtagcac cgcctacata cctcgctctg ctaatcctgt
      481 taccagtggc tgctgccagt ggcgataagt cgtgtcttac cgggttggac tcaagacgat
      541 agttaccgga taaggcgcag cggtcgggct gaacgggggg ttcgtgcaca cagcccagct
      601 tggagcgaac gacctacacc gaactgagat acctacagcg tgagctatga gaaagcgcca
      661 cgcttcccga agggagaaag gcggacaggt atccggtaag cggcagggtc ggaacaggag
      721 agcgcacgag ggagcttcca gggggaaacg cctggtatct ttatagtcct gtcgggtttc
      781 gccacctctg acttgagcgt cgatttttgt gatgctcgtc aggggggcgg agcctatgga
      841 aaaacgccag caacgcggcc tttttacggt tcctggcctt ttgctggcct tttgctcaca
      901 tgttctttcc tgcgttatcc cctgattctg tggataaccg tattaccgcc tttgagtgag
      961 ctgataccgc tcgccgcagc cgaacgaccg agcgcagcga gtcagtgagc gaggaagcgg
     1021 aaggcgagag tagggaactg ccaggcatca aactaagcag aaggcccctg acggatggcc
     1081 tttttgcgtt tctacaaact ctttctgtgt tgtaaaacga cggccagtct taagctcggg
     1141 ccccctgggc ggttctgata acgagtaatc gttaatccgc aaataacgta aaaacccgct
     1201 tcggcgggtt tttttatggg gggagtttag ggaaagagca tttgtcagaa tatttaaggg
     1261 cgcctgtcac tttgcttgat atatgagaat tatttaacct tataaatgag aaaaaagcaa
     1321 cgcactttaa ataagatacg ttgctttttc gattgatgaa cacctataat taaactattc
     1381 atctattatt tatgattttt tgtatataca atatttctag tttgttaaag agaattaaga
     1441 aaataaatct cgaaaataat aaagggaaaa tcagtttttg atatcaaaat tatacatgtc
     1501 aacgataata caaaatataa tacaaactat aagatgttat cagtatttat tatcatttag
     1561 aataaatttt gtgtcgccct taattgtgag cggataacaa ttacgagctt catgcacagt
     1621 ggcgttgact caatattggc cattagccat attattcatt ggttatatag cataaatcaa
     1681 tattggctat tggccattgc atacgttgta tctatatcat aatatgtaca tttatattgg
     1741 ctcatgtcca atatgaccgc catgttggca ttgattattg actagttatt aatagtaatc
     1801 aattacgggg tcattagttc atagcccata tatggagttc cgcgttacat aacttacggt
     1861 aaatggcccg cctggctgac cgcccaacga cccccgccca ttgacgtcaa taatgacgta
     1921 tgttcccata gtaacgccaa tagggacttt ccattgacgt caatgggtgg agtatttacg
     1981 gtaaactgcc cacttggcag tacatcaagt gtatcatatg ccaagtacgc cccctattga
     2041 cgtcaatgac ggtaaatggc ccgcctggca ttatgcccag tacatgacct tatgggactt
     2101 tcctacttgg cagtacatct acgtattagt catcgctatt accatggtga tgcggttttg
     2161 gcagtacatc aatgggcgtg gatagcggtt tgactcacgg ggatttccaa gtctccaccc
     2221 cattgacgtc aatgggagtt tgttttggca ccaaaatcaa cgggactttc caaaatgtcg
     2281 taacaactcc gccccattga cgcaaatggg cggtaggcgt gtacggtggg aggtctatat
     2341 aagcagagct cgtttagtga accgtcagat cgcctggaga cgccatccac gctgttttga
     2401 cctccataga agacaccggg accgatccag cctccgcggc cgggaacggt gcattggaac
     2461 gcggattccc cgtgccaaga gtgacgtaag taccgcctat agagtctata ggcccacccc
     2521 cttggcttcg ttagaacgcg gctacaatta atacataacc ttatgtatca tacacatacg
     2581 atttaggtga cactatagaa taacatccac tttgcctttc tctccacagg tgtccactcc
     2641 caggtccaac tgcacctcgg ttctatcgaa aacgcgcctg ctagcgccac catgaagacc
     2701 atcattgccc tgagctacat cttctgcctg gtgttcgctg cggccgccnn nnnnnnnnnn
     2761 nnnnnnnnnn nnnnnnnnnn nnnnnnnnnn nnnnnnnnnn nnnnnnnnnn nnnnnnnnnn
     2821 nnnnnnnnnn nnnnnnnnnn nnnnnnnnnn nnnnnnnnnn nnnnnnnnnn nnnnnnnnnn
     2881 nnnnnnnnnn nnnnnnnnnn nnnnnnnnnn nnnnnnnnnn nnnnnnnnnn nnnnnnnnnn
     2941 nnnnnnnnnn nnnnnnnnnn nnnnnnnnnn nnnnnnnnnn nnnnnnnnnn nnnnnnnnnn
     3001 nnnnnnnnnn nnnnnnnnnn nnnnnnnnnn nnnnnnnnnn nnnnnggcgg aggcggatct
     3061 ggtggcggag gaagtggcgg cggaggatct tgtagccaca gcatgagata cttcgacacc
     3121 gccgtgtcca gacctggaag aggcgagcct agattcatca gcgtgggcta cgtggacgac
     3181 acccagttcg tcagattcga cagcgacgcc gcttctccca gaggggaacc tagagcacct
     3241 tgggttgagc aagagggccc cgagtactgg gatagagaga cacagaagta caagcggcag
     3301 gcccaggccg atagagtgtc cctgagaaac ctgcggggct actacaacca gagcgaggat
     3361 ggctctcaca ccctgcagag aatgagcggc tgtgatctgg gccctgatgg cagactgctg
     3421 agaggctatg atcagagcgc ctacgacggc aaggactata tcgccctgaa cgaggacctg
     3481 cggtcttgga cagctgccga tacagctgcc cagattaccc agcggaaact ggaagccgcc
     3541 agagccgctg aacagctgag agcttatctg gaaggcacct gtgtggaatg gctgcggaga
     3601 tacctggaaa acggcaaaga gacactgcag cgggccgagc ctcctaagac acatgtgaca
     3661 caccatcctc tgagcgacca cgaggccaca ctgagatgtt gggccctggg cttttaccct
     3721 gccgagatca cactgacctg gcagagagat ggcgaggatc agacccagga taccgagctg
     3781 gtggaaacaa gacctgccgg cgacggcacc ttccagaaat gggctgctgt ggtggtgcct
     3841 agcggccaag agcagagata cacctgtcac atgcagcacg agggcctgca agagcctctg
     3901 acactgtctt gggagcctag cagccagcca acaatcccca ttggcgcgcc ggaagatcaa
     3961 gttgatccaa gattgattga tggcaagggc ggatctctgg aggtgctgtt ccagggacca
     4021 ggcggaagcg gcaatcccgg cggcgatctg gccccccaga tgctgcgcga gctgcaggag
     4081 accaatgccg ccctgcagga cgtgcgcgag ctgctgcgcc accgcgtgaa ggagatcacc
     4141 ttcctgaaga acaccgtgat ggagtgcgac gcctgcggta tgcagccctc tagaggctcc
     4201 ggctccatca tcccagttga ggaggagaac ccggacttct ggaaccgcga ggcagccgag
     4261 gccctgggtg ccgccaagaa gctgcagcct gcacagacag ccgccaagaa cctcatcatc
     4321 ttcctgggcg atgggatggg ggtgtctacg gtgacagctg ccaggatcct aaaagggcag
     4381 aagaaggaca aactggggcc tgagataccc ctggccatgg accgcttccc atatgtggct
     4441 ctgtccaaga catacaatgt agacaaacat gtgccagaca gtggagccac agccacggcc
     4501 tacctgtgcg gggtcaaggg caacttccag accattggct tgagtgcagc cgcccgcttt
     4561 aaccagtgca acacgacacg cggcaacgag gtcatctccg tgatgaatcg ggccaagaaa
     4621 gcagggaagt cagtgggagt ggtaaccacc acacgagtgc agcacgcctc gccagccggc
     4681 acctacgccc acacggtgaa ccgcaactgg tactcggacg ccgacgtgcc tgcctcggcc
     4741 cgccaggagg ggtgccagga catcgctacg cagctcatct ccaacatgga cattgacgtg
     4801 atcctaggtg gaggccgaaa gtacatgttt cgcatgggaa ccccagaccc tgagtaccca
     4861 gatgactaca gccaaggtgg gaccaggctg gacgggaaga atctggtgca ggaatggctg
     4921 gcgaagcgcc agggtgcccg gtatgtgtgg aaccgcactg agctcatgca ggcttccctg
     4981 gacccgtctg tgacccatct catgggtctc tttgagcctg gagacatgaa atacgagatc
     5041 caccgagact ccacactgga cccctccctg atggagatga cagaggctgc cctgcgcctg
     5101 ctgagcagga acccccgcgg cttcttcctc ttcgtggagg gtggtcgcat cgaccatggt
     5161 catcatgaaa gcagggctta ccgggcactg actgagacga tcatgttcga cgacgccatt
     5221 gagagggcgg gccagctcac cagcgaggag gacacgctga gcctcgtcac tgccgaccac
     5281 tcccacgtct tctccttcgg aggctacccc ctgcgaggga gctccatctt cgggctggcc
     5341 cctggcaagg cccgggacag gaaggcctac acggtcctcc tatacggaaa cggtccaggc
     5401 tatgtgctca aggacggcgc ccggccggat gttaccgaga gcgagagcgg gagccccgag
     5461 tatcggcagc agtcagcagt gcccctggac gaagagaccc acgcaggcga ggacgtggcg
     5521 gtgttcgcgc gcggcccgca ggcgcacctg gttcacggcg tgcaggagca gaccttcata
     5581 gcgcacgtca tggccttcgc cgcctgcctg gagccctaca ccgcctgcga cctggcgccc
     5641 cccgccggca ccaccgacgc cgcgcacccg ggtggcggag gactgaacga catcttcgag
     5701 gctcagaaaa tcgaatggca cgaacatcac catcaccatc accatcacca ttaaggccgg
     5761 cctgtagtca ctggcacaac gcgttacccg gtaagccaat cgggtataca cggtcgtcat
     5821 actgcagaca gggttcttct actttgcaag atagtcttga gtagtaaaat aaatagatag
     5881 agaaaatcag cctcgactgt gccttctagt tgccagccat ctgttgtttg cccctccccc
     5941 gtgccttcct tgaccctgga aggtgccact cccactgtcc tttcctaata aaatgaggaa
     6001 attgcatcac aacactcaac cctatctcgg tctattcttt tgatttataa gggattttgc
     6061 cgatttcggc ctattggtta aaaaatgagc tgatttaaca aaaatttaac gcgaattaat
     6121 tctgtggaat gtgtgtcagt tagggtgtgg aaagtcccca ggctccccag caggcagaag
     6181 tatgcaaagc atgcatctca attagtcagc aaccaggtgt ggaaagtccc caggctcccc
     6241 agcaggcaga agtatgcaaa gcatgcatct caattagtca gcaaccatag tcccgcccct
     6301 aactccgccc atcccgcccc taactccgcc cagttccgcc cattctccgc cccatggctg
     6361 actaattttt tttatttatg cagaggccga ggccgcctct gcctctgagc tattccagaa
     6421 gtagtgagga ggcttttttg gaggcctagg cttttgcaaa aagctcccgg gagcttgtat
     6481 atccattttc ggatctgatc agcacgtgtt gacaattaat catcggcata gtatatcggc
     6541 atagtataat acgacaaggt gaggaactaa accatgaccg agtacaagcc cacggtgcgc
     6601 ctcgccaccc gcgacgacgt ccccagggcc gtacgcaccc tcgccgccgc gttcgccgac
     6661 taccccgcca cgcgccacac cgtcgatccg gaccgccaca tcgagcgggt caccgagctg
     6721 caagaactct tcctcacgcg cgtcgggctc gacatcggca aggtgtgggt cgcggacgac
     6781 ggcgccgcgg tggcggtctg gaccacgccg gagagcgtcg aagcgggggc ggtgttcgcc
     6841 gagatcggcc cgcgcatggc cgagttgagc ggttcccggc tggccgcgca gcaacagatg
     6901 gaaggcctcc tggcgccgca ccggcccaag gagcccgcgt ggttcctggc caccgtcggc
     6961 gtctcgcccg accaccaggg caagggtctg ggcagcgccg tcgtgctccc cggagtggag
     7021 gcggccgagc gcgccggggt gcccgccttc ctggagacat ccgcgccccg caacctcccc
     7081 ttctacgagc ggctcggctt caccgtcacc gccgacgtcg aggtgcccga aggaccgcgc
     7141 acctggtgca tgacccgcaa gcccggtgcc tgacacgtgc tacgagattt cgattccacc
     7201 gccgccttct atgaaaggtt gggcttcgga atcgttttcc gggacgccgg ctggatgatc
     7261 ctccagcgcg gggatctcat gctggagttc ttcgcccacc ccaacttgtt tattgcagct
     7321 tataatggtt acaaataaag caatagcatc acaaatttca caaataaagc atttttttca
     7381 ctgcattcta gttgtggttt gtccaaactc atcaatgtat cttatcatgt ctgtataccg
     7441 tcgacctcta gctagagctt ggcgtaatca tggtcattac caatgcttaa tcagtgaggc
     7501 acctatctca gcgatctgtc tatttcgttc atccatagtt gcctgactcc ccgtcgtgta
     7561 gataactacg atacgggagg gcttaccatc tggccccagc gctgcgatga taccgcgaga
     7621 accacgctca ccggctccgg atttatcagc aataaaccag ccagccggaa gggccgagcg
     7681 cagaagtggt cctgcaactt tatccgcctc catccagtct attaattgtt gccgggaagc
     7741 tagagtaagt agttcgccag ttaatagttt gcgcaacgtt gttgccatcg ctacaggcat
     7801 cgtggtgtca cgctcgtcgt ttggtatggc ttcattcagc tccggttccc aacgatcaag
     7861 gcgagttaca tgatccccca tgttgtgcaa aaaagcggtt agctccttcg gtcctccgat
     7921 cgttgtcaga agtaagttgg ccgcagtgtt atcactcatg gttatggcag cactgcataa
     7981 ttctcttact gtcatgccat ccgtaagatg cttttctgtg actggtgagt actcaaccaa
     8041 gtcattctga gaatagtgta tgcggcgacc gagttgctct tgcccggcgt caatacggga
     8101 taataccgcg ccacatagca gaactttaaa agtgctcatc attggaaaac gttcttcggg
     8161 gcgaaaactc tcaaggatct taccgctgtt gagatccagt tcgatgtaac ccactcgtgc
     8221 acccaactga tcttcagcat cttttacttt caccagcgtt tctgggtgag caaaaacagg
     8281 aaggcaaaat gccgcaaaaa agggaataag ggcgacacgg aaatgttgaa tactcatatt
     8341 cttcctt
//
