>Addgene plasmid #157395 | pD649-HAsp-HLA-C-COMP5AP-AviTag-9xHis | depositor partial sequence | sequence record 303900 | insert (extracellular domain)
[297 nt withheld, positions 1-297]
GGCGGAGGCGGATCTGGTGGCGGAGGAAGTGGCGGCGGAGGATCTTGTAGCCACAGCATGAGATACTTCG
ACACCGCCGTGTCCAGACCTGGAAGAGGCGAGCCTAGATTCATCAGCGTGGGCTACGTGGACGACACCCA
GTTCGTCAGATTCGACAGCGACGCCGCTTCTCCCAGAGGGGAACCTAGAGCACCTTGGGTTGAGCAAGAG
GGCCCCGAGTACTGGGATAGAGAGACACAGAAGTACAAGCGGCAGGCCCAGGCCGATAGAGTGTCCCTGA
GAAACCTGCGGGGCTACTACAACCAGAGCGAGGATGGCTCTCACACCCTGCAGAGAATGAGCGGCTGTGA
TCTGGGCCCTGATGGCAGACTGCTGAGAGGCTATGATCAGAGCGCCTACGACGGCAAGGACTATATCGCC
CTGAACGAGGACCTGCGGTCTTGGACAGCTGCCGATACAGCTGCCCAGATTACCCAGCGGAAACTGGAAG
CCGCCAGAGCCGCTGAACAGCTGAGAGCTTATCTGGAAGGCACCTGTGTGGAATGGCTGCGGAGATACCT
GGAAAACGGCAAAGAGACACTGCAGCGGGCCGAGCCTCCTAAGACACATGTGACACACCATCCTCTGAGC
GACCACGAGGCCACACTGAGATGTTGGGCCCTGGGCTTTTACCCTGCCGAGATCACACTGACCTGGCAGA
GAGATGGCGAGGATCAGACCCAGGATACCGAGCTGGTGGAAACAAGACCTGCCGGCGACGGCACCTTCCA
GAAATGGGCTGCTGTGGTGGTGCCTAGCGGCCAAGAGCAGAGATACACCTGTCACATGCAGCACGAGGGC
CTGCAAGAGCCTCTGACACTGTCTTGGGAGCCTAGCAGCCAGCCAACAATCCCCATT
